Addgene plasmid #112445: pZNF695.1.0-gDNA
Purpose: CRISPR plasmid for expression of Cas9 and gRNA targeting human transcription factor ZNF695
Depositing lab: Kevin White. Depositing organization: University of Chicago.
Backbone
  Vector backbone: pX330
  Backbone manufacturer: Zhang lab (Addgene plasmid ID: 42230)
  Vector type: Mammalian Expression, CRISPR
Growth in bacteria
  Bacterial resistance: Ampicillin, 100 μg/mL
  Growth temperature: 37°C
  Growth strain: DH5alpha
  Copy number: High Copy
Gene/Insert
  Gene/Insert name: ZNF695
  gRNA/shRNA sequence: GCCATATTGTTTAGAATTGT AGG
  Species: H. sapiens (human)
  Entrez Gene: ZNF695 (a.k.a. SBZF3)
  Cloning method: Restriction Enzyme; 5′ cloning site BbsI (destroyed during cloning); 3′ cloning site BbsI (destroyed during cloning)
  Sequencing primers: 5′ hU6-F (5'-GAGGGCCTATTTCCCATGATT-3')
Terms and licenses: Academic/Nonprofit Terms; Industry Terms: Not Available to Industry
Depositor comments: gRNA sequence listed includes 20 nucleotide target sequence, followed by the uncloned PAM sequence. The PAM sequence is not present in the plasmid. Use with plasmid pZNF695-donor.
How to cite: pZNF695.1.0-gDNA was a gift from Kevin White (Addgene plasmid # 112445 ; http://n2t.net/addgene:112445 ; RRID:Addgene_112445)
