[The description below was written by a language model from this plasmid's Addgene catalogue record and pLannotate feature annotations shown in this document.]
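Description:
pZNF695.1.0-gDNA is a mammalian CRISPR expression plasmid built on the pX330 backbone that delivers both Streptococcus pyogenes Cas9 and a single guide RNA directed against the human transcription factor gene ZNF695 (also known as SBZF3). It is propagated in E. coli as a high-copy plasmid through a ColE1/pUC-type origin and is selected with ampicillin via the β-lactamase gene. An f1 phage origin is also present, and the annotation picks up short bom and rop fragments and a single AAV2 ITR, all of which appear to be backbone remnants rather than functional parts of the design. With only one ITR annotated, nothing in the record suggests use as an AAV packaging vector.

The payload consists of two expression units. A human U6 RNA polymerase III promoter drives the guide RNA: the 20-nucleotide ZNF695 target sequence was inserted between the promoter and the S. pyogenes gRNA scaffold using BbsI sites that were destroyed during cloning. The depositor notes that the PAM listed alongside the target is not present in the plasmid. Downstream, a hybrid promoter made up of the CMV enhancer, chicken β-actin promoter and a hybrid intron drives Cas9. The coding sequence is annotated as contiguous N- and C-terminal portions that together form the full-length nuclease, followed by a nucleoplasmin bipartite nuclear localization signal and a bovine growth hormone polyadenylation signal.

After transfection into human cells, the plasmid should produce a targeted cut at the ZNF695 locus. The depositor indicates that it is meant to be used with a companion plasmid, pZNF695-donor, which implies repair-template-based editing of the gene, although the record does not describe the intended modification.
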