Features (pLannotate 1.2.2; 18 found; start..end, strand, type, name):
      1..241     +  promoter       U6 promoter: RNA polymerase III promoter for human U6 snRNA
    270..345     +  misc_RNA       gRNA scaffold: guide RNA scaffold for the Streptococcus pyogenes CRISPR/Cas9 system
    352..395     +  misc_RNA       gRNA scaffold (fragment): guide RNA scaffold for the Streptococcus pyogenes CRISPR/Cas9 system
    442..727     +  enhancer       CMV enhancer: human cytomegalovirus immediate early enhancer; contains an 18-bp deletion relative to the standard CMV enhancer
    729..1006    +  promoter       chicken β-actin promoter: No description available
   1007..1234    +  intron         hybrid intron: hybrid between chicken β-actin (CBA) and minute virus of mice (MMV) introns (Gray et al., 2011)
   1372..2973    +  CDS            Cas9(N): N-terminal portion of Streptococcus pyogenes Cas9 (Zetsche et al., 2015)
   2974..5472    +  CDS            Cas9(C): C-terminal portion of Streptococcus pyogenes Cas9 (Zetsche et al., 2015)
   5473..5520    +  CDS            nucleoplasmin NLS: bipartite nuclear localization signal from nucleoplasmin
   5554..5665    +  polyA_signal   bGH poly(A) signal: bovine growth hormone polyadenylation signal
   5770..5910    +  repeat_region  AAV2 ITR: inverted terminal repeat of adeno-associated virus serotype 2 inverted
   5915..5966    -  misc_feature   bom (fragment): basis of mobility region from pBR322
   5985..6440    +  rep_origin     f1 ori (sequence partly withheld): f1 bacteriophage origin of replication; arrow indicates direction of (+) strand synthesis
   6441..6490    -  misc_feature   bom (fragment): basis of mobility region from pBR322
   6592..6627    -  CDS            rop (fragment): Rop protein, which maintains plasmids at low copy number; rop
   6722..6826    +  promoter       AmpR promoter: bla
   6827..7687    +  CDS            AmpR: β-lactamase; bla; confers resistance to ampicillin, carbenicillin, and related antibiotics
   7858..8446    +  rep_origin     ori: high-copy-number ColE1/pMB1/pBR322/pUC origin of replication
>Addgene plasmid #112445 | pZNF695.1.0-gDNA | addgene full sequence | sequence record 241252 | Addgene NGS Result
GAGGGCCTATTTCCCATGATTCCTTCATATTTGCATATACGATACAAGGCTGTTAGAGAGATAATTGGAA
TTAATTTGACTGTAAACACAAAGATATTAGTACAAAATACGTGACGTAGAAAGTAATAATTTCTTGGGTA
GTTTGCAGTTTTAAAATTATGTTTTAAAATGGACTATCATATGCTTACCGTAACTTGAAAGTATTTCGAT
TTCTTGGCTTTATATATCTTGTGGAAAGGACGAAACACCGCCATATTGTTTAGAATTGTGTTTTAGAGCT
AGAAATAGCAAGTTAAAATAAGGCTAGTCCGTTATCAACTTGAAAAAGTGGCACCGAGTCGGTGCTTTTT
TGTTTTAGAGCTAGAAATAGCAAGTTAAAATAAGGCTAGTCCGTTTTTAGCGCGTGCGCCAATTCTGCAG
ACAAATGGCTCTAGAGGTACCCGTTACATAACTTACGGTAAATGGCCCGCCTGGCTGACCGCCCAACGAC
CCCCGCCCATTGACGTCAATAGTAACGCCAATAGGGACTTTCCATTGACGTCAATGGGTGGAGTATTTAC
GGTAAACTGCCCACTTGGCAGTACATCAAGTGTATCATATGCCAAGTACGCCCCCTATTGACGTCAATGA
CGGTAAATGGCCCGCCTGGCATTGTGCCCAGTACATGACCTTATGGGACTTTCCTACTTGGCAGTACATC
TACGTATTAGTCATCGCTATTACCATGGTCGAGGTGAGCCCCACGTTCTGCTTCACTCTCCCCATCTCCC
CCCCCTCCCCACCCCCAATTTTGTATTTATTTATTTTTTAATTATTTTGTGCAGCGATGGGGGCGGGGGG
GGGGGGGGGGCGCGCGCCAGGCGGGGCGGGGGGGGGGGGGGGGGGGGGGGGGGGGGGGGGGGGGGGGGCG
GCGGCAGCCAATCAGAGCGGCGCGCTCCGAAAGTTTCCTTTTATGGCGAGGCGGCGGCGGCGGCGGCCCT
ATAAAAAGCGAAGCGCGCGGCGGGCGGGAGTCGCTGCGCGCTGCCTTCGCCCCGTGCCCCGCTCCGCCGC
CGCCTCGCGCCGCCCGCCCCGGCTCTGACTGACCGCGTTACTCCCACAGGTGAGCGGGCGGGACGGCCCT
TCTCCTCCGGGCTGTAATTAGCTGAGCAAGAGGTAAGGGTTTAAGGGATGGTTGGTTGGTGGGGTATTAA
TGTTTAATTACCTGGAGCACCTGCCTGAAATCACTTTTTTTCAGGTTGGACCGGTGCCACCATGGACTAT
AAGGACCACGACGGAGACTACAAGGATCATGATATTGATTACAAAGACGATGACGATAAGATGGCCCCAA
AGAAGAAGCGGAAGGTCGGTATCCACGGAGTCCCAGCAGCCGACAAGAAGTACAGCATCGGCCTGGACAT
CGGCACCAACTCTGTGGGCTGGGCCGTGATCACCGACGAGTACAAGGTGCCCAGCAAGAAATTCAAGGTG
CTGGGCAACACCGACCGGCACAGCATCAAGAAGAACCTGATCGGAGCCCTGCTGTTCGACAGCGGCGAAA
CAGCCGAGGCCACCCGGCTGAAGAGAACCGCCAGAAGAAGATACACCAGACGGAAGAACCGGATCTGCTA
TCTGCAAGAGATCTTCAGCAACGAGATGGCCAAGGTGGACGACAGCTTCTTCCACAGACTGGAAGAGTCC
TTCCTGGTGGAAGAGGATAAGAAGCACGAGCGGCACCCCATCTTCGGCAACATCGTGGACGAGGTGGCCT
ACCACGAGAAGTACCCCACCATCTACCACCTGAGAAAGAAACTGGTGGACAGCACCGACAAGGCCGACCT
GCGGCTGATCTATCTGGCCCTGGCCCACATGATCAAGTTCCGGGGCCACTTCCTGATCGAGGGCGACCTG
AACCCCGACAACAGCGACGTGGACAAGCTGTTCATCCAGCTGGTGCAGACCTACAACCAGCTGTTCGAGG
AAAACCCCATCAACGCCAGCGGCGTGGACGCCAAGGCCATCCTGTCTGCCAGACTGAGCAAGAGCAGACG
GCTGGAAAATCTGATCGCCCAGCTGCCCGGCGAGAAGAAGAATGGCCTGTTCGGAAACCTGATTGCCCTG
AGCCTGGGCCTGACCCCCAACTTCAAGAGCAACTTCGACCTGGCCGAGGATGCCAAACTGCAGCTGAGCA
AGGACACCTACGACGACGACCTGGACAACCTGCTGGCCCAGATCGGCGACCAGTACGCCGACCTGTTTCT
GGCCGCCAAGAACCTGTCCGACGCCATCCTGCTGAGCGACATCCTGAGAGTGAACACCGAGATCACCAAG
GCCCCCCTGAGCGCCTCTATGATCAAGAGATACGACGAGCACCACCAGGACCTGACCCTGCTGAAAGCTC
TCGTGCGGCAGCAGCTGCCTGAGAAGTACAAAGAGATTTTCTTCGACCAGAGCAAGAACGGCTACGCCGG
CTACATTGACGGCGGAGCCAGCCAGGAAGAGTTCTACAAGTTCATCAAGCCCATCCTGGAAAAGATGGAC
GGCACCGAGGAACTGCTCGTGAAGCTGAACAGAGAGGACCTGCTGCGGAAGCAGCGGACCTTCGACAACG
GCAGCATCCCCCACCAGATCCACCTGGGAGAGCTGCACGCCATTCTGCGGCGGCAGGAAGATTTTTACCC
ATTCCTGAAGGACAACCGGGAAAAGATCGAGAAGATCCTGACCTTCCGCATCCCCTACTACGTGGGCCCT
CTGGCCAGGGGAAACAGCAGATTCGCCTGGATGACCAGAAAGAGCGAGGAAACCATCACCCCCTGGAACT
TCGAGGAAGTGGTGGACAAGGGCGCTTCCGCCCAGAGCTTCATCGAGCGGATGACCAACTTCGATAAGAA
CCTGCCCAACGAGAAGGTGCTGCCCAAGCACAGCCTGCTGTACGAGTACTTCACCGTGTATAACGAGCTG
ACCAAAGTGAAATACGTGACCGAGGGAATGAGAAAGCCCGCCTTCCTGAGCGGCGAGCAGAAAAAGGCCA
TCGTGGACCTGCTGTTCAAGACCAACCGGAAAGTGACCGTGAAGCAGCTGAAAGAGGACTACTTCAAGAA
AATCGAGTGCTTCGACTCCGTGGAAATCTCCGGCGTGGAAGATCGGTTCAACGCCTCCCTGGGCACATAC
CACGATCTGCTGAAAATTATCAAGGACAAGGACTTCCTGGACAATGAGGAAAACGAGGACATTCTGGAAG
ATATCGTGCTGACCCTGACACTGTTTGAGGACAGAGAGATGATCGAGGAACGGCTGAAAACCTATGCCCA
CCTGTTCGACGACAAAGTGATGAAGCAGCTGAAGCGGCGGAGATACACCGGCTGGGGCAGGCTGAGCCGG
AAGCTGATCAACGGCATCCGGGACAAGCAGTCCGGCAAGACAATCCTGGATTTCCTGAAGTCCGACGGCT
TCGCCAACAGAAACTTCATGCAGCTGATCCACGACGACAGCCTGACCTTTAAAGAGGACATCCAGAAAGC
CCAGGTGTCCGGCCAGGGCGATAGCCTGCACGAGCACATTGCCAATCTGGCCGGCAGCCCCGCCATTAAG
AAGGGCATCCTGCAGACAGTGAAGGTGGTGGACGAGCTCGTGAAAGTGATGGGCCGGCACAAGCCCGAGA
ACATCGTGATCGAAATGGCCAGAGAGAACCAGACCACCCAGAAGGGACAGAAGAACAGCCGCGAGAGAAT
GAAGCGGATCGAAGAGGGCATCAAAGAGCTGGGCAGCCAGATCCTGAAAGAACACCCCGTGGAAAACACC
CAGCTGCAGAACGAGAAGCTGTACCTGTACTACCTGCAGAATGGGCGGGATATGTACGTGGACCAGGAAC
TGGACATCAACCGGCTGTCCGACTACGATGTGGACCATATCGTGCCTCAGAGCTTTCTGAAGGACGACTC
CATCGACAACAAGGTGCTGACCAGAAGCGACAAGAACCGGGGCAAGAGCGACAACGTGCCCTCCGAAGAG
GTCGTGAAGAAGATGAAGAACTACTGGCGGCAGCTGCTGAACGCCAAGCTGATTACCCAGAGAAAGTTCG
ACAATCTGACCAAGGCCGAGAGAGGCGGCCTGAGCGAACTGGATAAGGCCGGCTTCATCAAGAGACAGCT
GGTGGAAACCCGGCAGATCACAAAGCACGTGGCACAGATCCTGGACTCCCGGATGAACACTAAGTACGAC
GAGAATGACAAGCTGATCCGGGAAGTGAAAGTGATCACCCTGAAGTCCAAGCTGGTGTCCGATTTCCGGA
AGGATTTCCAGTTTTACAAAGTGCGCGAGATCAACAACTACCACCACGCCCACGACGCCTACCTGAACGC
CGTCGTGGGAACCGCCCTGATCAAAAAGTACCCTAAGCTGGAAAGCGAGTTCGTGTACGGCGACTACAAG
GTGTACGACGTGCGGAAGATGATCGCCAAGAGCGAGCAGGAAATCGGCAAGGCTACCGCCAAGTACTTCT
TCTACAGCAACATCATGAACTTTTTCAAGACCGAGATTACCCTGGCCAACGGCGAGATCCGGAAGCGGCC
TCTGATCGAGACAAACGGCGAAACCGGGGAGATCGTGTGGGATAAGGGCCGGGATTTTGCCACCGTGCGG
AAAGTGCTGAGCATGCCCCAAGTGAATATCGTGAAAAAGACCGAGGTGCAGACAGGCGGCTTCAGCAAAG
AGTCTATCCTGCCCAAGAGGAACAGCGATAAGCTGATCGCCAGAAAGAAGGACTGGGACCCTAAGAAGTA
CGGCGGCTTCGACAGCCCCACCGTGGCCTATTCTGTGCTGGTGGTGGCCAAAGTGGAAAAGGGCAAGTCC
AAGAAACTGAAGAGTGTGAAAGAGCTGCTGGGGATCACCATCATGGAAAGAAGCAGCTTCGAGAAGAATC
CCATCGACTTTCTGGAAGCCAAGGGCTACAAAGAAGTGAAAAAGGACCTGATCATCAAGCTGCCTAAGTA
CTCCCTGTTCGAGCTGGAAAACGGCCGGAAGAGAATGCTGGCCTCTGCCGGCGAACTGCAGAAGGGAAAC
GAACTGGCCCTGCCCTCCAAATATGTGAACTTCCTGTACCTGGCCAGCCACTATGAGAAGCTGAAGGGCT
CCCCCGAGGATAATGAGCAGAAACAGCTGTTTGTGGAACAGCACAAGCACTACCTGGACGAGATCATCGA
GCAGATCAGCGAGTTCTCCAAGAGAGTGATCCTGGCCGACGCTAATCTGGACAAAGTGCTGTCCGCCTAC
AACAAGCACCGGGATAAGCCCATCAGAGAGCAGGCCGAGAATATCATCCACCTGTTTACCCTGACCAATC
TGGGAGCCCCTGCCGCCTTCAAGTACTTTGACACCACCATCGACCGGAAGAGGTACACCAGCACCAAAGA
GGTGCTGGACGCCACCCTGATCCACCAGAGCATCACCGGCCTGTACGAGACACGGATCGACCTGTCTCAG
CTGGGAGGCGACAAAAGGCCGGCGGCCACGAAAAAGGCCGGCCAGGCAAAAAAGAAAAAGTAAGAATTCC
TAGAGCTCGCTGATCAGCCTCGACTGTGCCTTCTAGTTGCCAGCCATCTGTTGTTTGCCCCTCCCCCGTG
CCTTCCTTGACCCTGGAAGGTGCCACTCCCACTGTCCTTTCCTAATAAAATGAGGAAATTGCATCGCATT
GTCTGAGTAGGTGTCATTCTATTCTGGGGGGTGGGGTGGGGCAGGACAGCAAGGGGGAGGATTGGGAAGA
GAATAGCAGGCATGCTGGGGAGCGGCCGCAGGAACCCCTAGTGATGGAGTTGGCCACTCCCTCTCTGCGC
GCTCGCTCGCTCACTGAGGCCGGGCGACCAAAGGTCGCCCGACGCCCGGGCTTTGCCCGGGCGGCCTCAG
TGAGCGAGCGAGCGCGCAGCTGCCTGCAGGGGCGCCTGATGCGGTATTTTCTCCTTACGCATCTGTGCGG
TATTTCACACCGCATA
[95 nt withheld, positions 5967-6061]
T
[46 nt withheld, positions 6063-6108]
C
[141 nt withheld, positions 6110-6250]
CCTTTGACGTTGGAGTCCACGTTCTTT
[37 nt withheld, positions 6278-6314]
ACTCTATCTCGGGCTATTCTTTTGATTTATAAGGGATTTTGCCGATTTCGGTCTATTGGTTAAAAAATGA
GCTGATTTAACAAAAATTTAACGCGAATTTTAACAAAATATTAACGTTTACAATTTTATGGTGCACTCTC
AGTACAATCTGCTCTGATGCCGCATAGTTAAGCCAGCCCCGACACCCGCCAACACCCGCTGACGCGCCCT
GACGGGCTTGTCTGCTCCCGGCATCCGCTTACAGACAAGCTGTGACCGTCTCCGGGAGCTGCATGTGTCA
GAGGTTTTCACCGTCATCACCGAAACGCGCGAGACGAAAGGGCCTCGTGATACGCCTATTTTTATAGGTT
AATGTCATGATAATAATGGTTTCTTAGACGTCAGGTGGCACTTTTCGGGGAAATGTGCGCGGAACCCCTA
TTTGTTTATTTTTCTAAATACATTCAAATATGTATCCGCTCATGAGACAATAACCCTGATAAATGCTTCA
ATAATATTGAAAAAGGAAGAGTATGAGTATTCAACATTTCCGTGTCGCCCTTATTCCCTTTTTTGCGGCA
TTTTGCCTTCCTGTTTTTGCTCACCCAGAAACGCTGGTGAAAGTAAAAGATGCTGAAGATCAGTTGGGTG
CACGAGTGGGTTACATCGAACTGGATCTCAACAGCGGTAAGATCCTTGAGAGTTTTCGCCCCGAAGAACG
TTTTCCAATGATGAGCACTTTTAAAGTTCTGCTATGTGGCGCGGTATTATCCCGTATTGACGCCGGGCAA
GAGCAACTCGGTCGCCGCATACACTATTCTCAGAATGACTTGGTTGAGTACTCACCAGTCACAGAAAAGC
ATCTTACGGATGGCATGACAGTAAGAGAATTATGCAGTGCTGCCATAACCATGAGTGATAACACTGCGGC
CAACTTACTTCTGACAACGATCGGAGGACCGAAGGAGCTAACCGCTTTTTTGCACAACATGGGGGATCAT
GTAACTCGCCTTGATCGTTGGGAACCGGAGCTGAATGAAGCCATACCAAACGACGAGCGTGACACCACGA
TGCCTGTAGCAATGGCAACAACGTTGCGCAAACTATTAACTGGCGAACTACTTACTCTAGCTTCCCGGCA
ACAATTAATAGACTGGATGGAGGCGGATAAAGTTGCAGGACCACTTCTGCGCTCGGCCCTTCCGGCTGGC
TGGTTTATTGCTGATAAATCTGGAGCCGGTGAGCGTGGAAGCCGCGGTATCATTGCAGCACTGGGGCCAG
ATGGTAAGCCCTCCCGTATCGTAGTTATCTACACGACGGGGAGTCAGGCAACTATGGATGAACGAAATAG
ACAGATCGCTGAGATAGGTGCCTCACTGATTAAGCATTGGTAACTGTCAGACCAAGTTTACTCATATATA
CTTTAGATTGATTTAAAACTTCATTTTTAATTTAAAAGGATCTAGGTGAAGATCCTTTTTGATAATCTCA
TGACCAAAATCCCTTAACGTGAGTTTTCGTTCCACTGAGCGTCAGACCCCGTAGAAAAGATCAAAGGATC
TTCTTGAGATCCTTTTTTTCTGCGCGTAATCTGCTGCTTGCAAACAAAAAAACCACCGCTACCAGCGGTG
GTTTGTTTGCCGGATCAAGAGCTACCAACTCTTTTTCCGAAGGTAACTGGCTTCAGCAGAGCGCAGATAC
CAAATACTGTTCTTCTAGTGTAGCCGTAGTTAGGCCACCACTTCAAGAACTCTGTAGCACCGCCTACATA
CCTCGCTCTGCTAATCCTGTTACCAGTGGCTGCTGCCAGTGGCGATAAGTCGTGTCTTACCGGGTTGGAC
TCAAGACGATAGTTACCGGATAAGGCGCAGCGGTCGGGCTGAACGGGGGGTTCGTGCACACAGCCCAGCT
TGGAGCGAACGACCTACACCGAACTGAGATACCTACAGCGTGAGCTATGAGAAAGCGCCACGCTTCCCGA
AGGGAGAAAGGCGGACAGGTATCCGGTAAGCGGCAGGGTCGGAACAGGAGAGCGCACGAGGGAGCTTCCA
GGGGGAAACGCCTGGTATCTTTATAGTCCTGTCGGGTTTCGCCACCTCTGACTTGAGCGTCGATTTTTGT
GATGCTCGTCAGGGGGGCGGAGCCTATGGAAAAACGCCAGCAACGCGGCCTTTTTACGGTTCCTGGCCTT
TTGCTGGCCTTTTGCTCACATGT
